LOCUS       Exported 9535 bp ds-DNA circular SYN 12-MAY-2021
DEFINITION  synthetic circular DNA
ACCESSION   .
VERSION     .
KEYWORDS    pWPT-PDX1
SOURCE      synthetic DNA construct
  ORGANISM  synthetic DNA construct
REFERENCE   1 (bases 1 to 9535)
  AUTHORS   Ritz-Laser B, Gauthier BR, Estreicher A, Mamin A, Brun T, Ris F,
            Salmon P, Halban PA, Trono D, Philippe J
  TITLE     Ectopic expression of the beta-cell specific transcription factor
            Pdx1 inhibits glucagon gene transcription.
  JOURNAL   Diabetologia. 2003 Jun . 46(6):810-21.
  PUBMED    12783165
REFERENCE   2 (bases 1 to 9535)
  AUTHORS   .
  TITLE     Direct Submission
  JOURNAL   Exported May 12, 2021 from SnapGene Server 1.1.58
            http://www.snapgene.com
FEATURES             Location/Qualifiers
     source          1..9535
                     /organism="synthetic DNA construct"
                     /mol_type="other DNA"
     promoter        complement(861..1072)
                     /label=EF-1-alpha core promoter
                     /note="core promoter for human elongation factor
                     EF-1-alpha"
     misc_feature    1129..1246
                     /label=cPPT/CTS
                     /note="central polypurine tract and central termination
                     sequence of HIV-1"
     CDS             complement(1513..1557)
                     /codon_start=1
                     /product="antigenic peptide corresponding to amino acids
                     655 to 669 of the HIV envelope protein gp41 (Lutje Hulsik
                     et al., 2013)"
                     /label=gp41 peptide
                     /note="recognized by the 2H10 single-chain llama nanobody"
                     /translation="KNEQELLELDKWASL"
     misc_feature    1742..1975
                     /label=RRE
                     /note="The Rev response element (RRE) of HIV-1 allows for
                     Rev-dependent mRNA export from the nucleus to the
                     cytoplasm."
     misc_feature    2472..2597
                     /label=HIV-1 Psi
                     /note="packaging signal of human immunodeficiency virus
                     type 1"
     LTR             2644..3277
                     /label=3' LTR
                     /note="3' long terminal repeat (LTR) from HIV-1"
     polyA_signal    3445..3579
                     /label=SV40 poly(A) signal
                     /note="SV40 polyadenylation signal"
     primer_bind     complement(3469..3488)
                     /label=EBV-rev
                     /note="SV40 polyA terminator, reverse primer"
     primer_bind     3523..3542
                     /label=SV40pA-R
                     /note="SV40 polyA, reverse primer"
     CDS             complement(4004..4024)
                     /codon_start=1
                     /product="nuclear localization signal of SV40 (simian virus
                     40) large T antigen"
                     /label=SV40 NLS
                     /translation="PKKKRKV"
     intron          4154..4219
                     /label=small t intron
                     /note="SV40 (simian virus 40) small t antigen intron"
     promoter        complement(5353..5682)
                     /label=SV40 promoter
                     /note="SV40 enhancer and early promoter"
     rep_origin      5367..5502
                     /label=SV40 ori
                     /note="SV40 origin of replication"
     primer_bind     complement(5421..5440)
                     /label=SV40pro-F
                     /note="SV40 promoter/origin, forward primer"
     primer_bind     5667..5687
                     /label=pBABE 3'
                     /note="SV40 enhancer, reverse primer for pBABE vectors"
     primer_bind     complement(5757..5774)
                     /label=L4440
                     /note="L4440 vector, forward primer"
     rep_origin      complement(5928..6516)
                     /direction=LEFT
                     /label=ori
                     /note="high-copy-number ColE1/pMB1/pBR322/pUC origin of
                     replication"
     primer_bind     complement(6008..6027)
                     /label=pBR322ori-F
                     /note="pBR322 origin, forward primer"
     CDS             complement(6687..7547)
                     /codon_start=1
                     /gene="bla"
                     /product="beta-lactamase"
                     /label=AmpR
                     /note="confers resistance to ampicillin, carbenicillin, and
                     related antibiotics"
                     /translation="MSIQHFRVALIPFFAAFCLPVFAHPETLVKVKDAEDQLGARVGYI
                     ELDLNSGKILESFRPEERFPMMSTFKVLLCGAVLSRIDAGQEQLGRRIHYSQNDLVEYS
                     PVTEKHLTDGMTVRELCSAAITMSDNTAANLLLTTIGGPKELTAFLHNMGDHVTRLDRW
                     EPELNEAIPNDERDTTMPVAMATTLRKLLTGELLTLASRQQLIDWMEADKVAGPLLRSA
                     LPAGWFIADKSGAGERGSRGIIAALGPDGKPSRIVVIYTTGSQATMDERNRQIAEIGAS
                     LIKHW"
     primer_bind     7310..7329
                     /label=Amp-R
                     /note="Ampicillin resistance gene, reverse primer"
     promoter        complement(7548..7652)
                     /gene="bla"
                     /label=AmpR promoter
     primer_bind     7720..7738
                     /label=pBRforEco
                     /note="pBR322 vectors, upsteam of EcoRI site, forward
                     primer"
     primer_bind     complement(7776..7798)
                     /label=pGEX 3'
                     /note="pGEX vectors, reverse primer"
     primer_bind     7898..7917
                     /label=pRS-marker
                     /note="pRS vectors, use to sequence yeast selectable
                     marker"
     primer_bind     8131..8150
                     /label=pBRrevBam
                     /note="pBR322 vectors, tet region, downstream of BamHI,
                     reverse primer"
     promoter        8440..8458
                     /label=SP6 promoter
                     /note="promoter for bacteriophage SP6 RNA polymerase"
     primer_bind     8440..8457
                     /label=SP6
                     /note="SP6 promoter, forward primer"
     LTR             8483..8663
                     /label=5' LTR (truncated)
                     /note="truncated 5' long terminal repeat (LTR) from HIV-1"
     protein_bind    complement(8683..8716)
                     /label=loxP
                     /bound_moiety="Cre recombinase"
                     /note="Cre-mediated recombination occurs in the 8-bp core
                     sequence (GCATACAT)."
     misc_feature    8860..9448
                     /label=WPRE
                     /note="woodchuck hepatitis virus posttranscriptional
                     regulatory element"
     CDS             8966..8977
                     /codon_start=1
                     /product="Factor Xa recognition and cleavage site"
                     /label=Factor Xa site
                     /translation="IEGR"
     primer_bind     9375..9395
                     /label=WPRE-R
                     /note="WPRE, reverse primer"
     primer_bind     9461..9477
                     /label=pBluescriptKS
                     /note="For pBluescript vector"
     primer_bind     9462..9478
                     /label=KS primer
                     /note="common sequencing primer, one of multiple similar
                     variants"
ORIGIN
        1 cgctggaggg ctgtggcgac gcgctaaggc caggcggcag gcggccctct cgggcggcaa
       61 cgggggcagc gggcggcaca gcacctccgg ggggcggcgg cggcggcagc gccagaagct
      121 cctcgccgga ggtcacggcg cagtcctgct caggctccgc gaccccgcca cccccgacag
      181 ctgtcccgcc gccgcgcttc ttgtcctcct cctttttcca cttcatgcgg cggttttgga
      241 accagatctt gatgtgtctc tcggtcaagt tcaacatgac agccagctcc acccggcgcg
      301 gccgtgagat gtacttgttg aataggaact ccttctccag ctctagcagc tgtgcgcgcg
      361 tgtaggccgt gcgcgtccgc ttgttctcct ccggctccgc agcgtaggcg ccgcctgccc
      421 actggccttt ccacgcgtga gctttggtag acttcatcca tgggaaaggc agctggacgc
      481 ggttgggctc ctccaggacg cccggctcgg ctccctccgg gaagggcccg gcgggcgggt
      541 gggggagcgc gagctgagcc gggaggtggt ggtgaaggtg cgccaccgcg gggtcgtcgg
      601 cgaggggggg cacctcgtac ggggagatgt ccggggggct gccctgctcc agcgcgccca
      661 gggcgccagg gaacgggtgc ggcggcggcg gcgggggctg gcggcccatg tacaggcacg
      721 caggggggct ggcgctgaac tccggcgccg ggcctcgctg gaacgcgcat gggtccttgt
      781 aaagctgcgt ggccgcgtag tactgctcct cgccgttcat ggccgaattc ctgcagcccg
      841 ggggatccgc gtcacgacac ctgtgttctg gcggcaaacc cgttgcgaaa aagaacgttc
      901 acggcgacta ctgcacttat atacggttct cccccaccct cgggaaaaag gcggagccag
      961 tacacgacat cactttccca gtttaccccg cgccaccttc tctaggcacc ggttcaattg
     1021 ccgacccctc cccccaactt ctcggggact gtgggcgatg tgcgctctgc ccactgacgg
     1081 gcaccggagc catcgatcaa gcttctcgag gctagtctcg tgatcgataa aattttgaat
     1141 ttttgtaatt tgtttttgta attctttagt ttgtatgtct gttgctatta tgtctactat
     1201 tctttcccct gcactgtacc ccccaatccc cccttttctt ttaaaagtta accgataccg
     1261 tcgagatccg ttcactaatc gaatggatct gtctctgtct ctctctccac cttcttcttc
     1321 tattccttcg ggcctgtcgg gtcccctcgg ggttgggagg tgggtctgaa acgataatgg
     1381 tgaatatccc tgcctaactc tattcactat agaaagtaca gcaaaaacta ttcttaaacc
     1441 taccaagcct cctactatca ttatgaataa ttttatatac cacagccaat ttgttatgtt
     1501 aaaccaattc cacaaacttg cccatttatc taattccaat aattcttgtt cattcttttc
     1561 ttgctggttt tgcgattctt caattaagga gtgtattaag cttgtgtaat tgttaatttc
     1621 tctgtcccac tccatccagg tcgtgtgatt ccaaatctgt tccagagatt tattactcca
     1681 actagcattc caaggcacag cagtggtgca aatgagtttt ccagagcaac cccaaatccc
     1741 caggagctgt tgatccttta ggtatctttc cacagccagg attcttgcct ggagctgctt
     1801 gatgccccag actgtgagtt gcaacagatg ctgttgcgcc tcaatagccc tcagcaaatt
     1861 gttctgctgc tgcactatac cagacaataa ttgtctggcc tgtaccgtca gcgtcattga
     1921 cgctgcgccc atagtgcttc ctgctgctcc caagaaccca aggaacaaag ctcctattcc
     1981 cactgctctt ttttctctct gcaccactct tctctttgcc ttggtgggtg ctactcctaa
     2041 tggttcaatt tttactactt tatatttata taattcactt ctccaattgt ccctcatatc
     2101 tcctcctcca ggtctgaaga tcagcggccg gccgcttgct gtgcggtggt cttacttttg
     2161 ttttgctctt cctctatctt gtctaaagct tccttggtgt cttttatctc tatcctttga
     2221 tgcacacaat agagggttgc tactgtatta tataatgatc taagttcttc tgatcctgtc
     2281 tgaagggatg gttgtagctg tcccagtatt tgtctacagc cttctgatgt ttctaacagg
     2341 ccaggattaa ctgcgaatcg ttctagctcc ctgcttgccc atactatatg ttttaattta
     2401 tattttttct ttccccctgg ccttaaccga attttttccc atcgcgatct aattctcccc
     2461 cgcttaatac tgacgctctc gcacccatct ctctccttct agcctccgct agtcaaaatt
     2521 tttggcgtac tcaccagtcg ccgcccctcg cctcttgccg tgcgcgcttc agcaagccga
     2581 gtcctgcgtc gagagagctc ctctggtttc cctttcgctt tcaagtccct gttcgggcgc
     2641 cactgctaga gattttccac actgactaaa agggtctgag ggatctctag ttaccagagt
     2701 cacacaacag acgggcacac actacttgaa gcactcaagg caagctttat tgaggcttaa
     2761 gcagtgggtt ccctagttag ccagagagct cccaggctca gatctggtct aaccagagag
     2821 acccagtaca ggcaaaaagc agctgcttat atgcaggatc tgagggctcg ccactcccca
     2881 gtcccgccca ggccacgcct ccctggaaag tccccagcgg aaagtccctt gtagcaagct
     2941 cgatatcagc agttcttgaa gtactccgga tgcagctctc gggccacgtg atgaaatgct
     3001 aggcggctgt caaacctcca ctctaacact tctctctccg ggtcatccat cccatgcagg
     3061 ctcacagggt gtaacaagct ggtgttctct cctttattgg cctcttctac cttatctggc
     3121 tcaactggta ctagcttgta gcaccatcca aaggtcagtg gatatctgac ccctggccct
     3181 ggtgtgtagt tctgctaatc agggaagtag ccttgtgtgt ggtagatcca cagatcaagg
     3241 atatcttgtc ttctttggga gtgaattagc ccttccaact actaagtttg tagtacatat
     3301 ttaacaaata caatttcttt aaaatgaaaa taattcagag gaatcacagg tttagagtaa
     3361 atgaaaccac aggtaattgg cagtggtaat agggtatggg gtgggaagtt tgggatgatt
     3421 ttggttagct tgagttatcc agttgatcca gacatgataa gatacattga tgagtttgga
     3481 caaaccacaa ctagaatgca gtgaaaaaaa tgctttattt gtgaaatttg tgatgctatt
     3541 gctttatttg taaccattat aagctgcaat aaacaagtta acaacaacaa ttgcattcat
     3601 tttatgtttc aggttcaggg ggaggtgtgg gaggtttttt aaagcaagta aaacctctac
     3661 aaatgtggta tggctgatta tgatctctag tcaaggcact atacatcaaa tattccttat
     3721 taaccccttt acaaattaaa aagctaaagg tacacaattt ttgagcatag ttattaatag
     3781 cagacactct atgcctgtgt ggagtaagaa aaaacagtat gttatgatta taactgttat
     3841 gcctacttat aaaggttaca gaatattttt ccataatttt cttgtatagc agtgcagctt
     3901 tttcctttgt ggtgtaaata gcaaagcaag caagagttct attactaaac acagcatgac
     3961 tcaaaaaact tagcaattct gaaggaaagt ccttggggtc ttctaccttt ctcttctttt
     4021 ttggaggagt agaatgttga gagtcagcag tagcctcatc atcactagat ggcatttctt
     4081 ctgagcaaaa caggttttcc tcattaaagg cattccacca ctgctcccat tcatcagttc
     4141 cataggttgg aatctaaaat acacaaacaa ttagaatcag tagtttaaca cattatacac
     4201 ttaaaaattt tatatttacc ttagagcttt aaatctctgt aggtagtttg tccaattatg
     4261 tcacaccaca gaagtaaggt tccttcacaa agatccgggg cccactcata aatccagttg
     4321 ccgccacggt agccaatcac cgtatcgtat aaatcatcgt cggtacgttc ggcatcgctc
     4381 atcacaatac gtgcctggac gtcgaggatt tcgcgtgggt caatgccgcg ccagatccac
     4441 atcagacggt taatcatgcg ataccagtga gggatggttt taccatcaag ggccgactgc
     4501 acaggcggtt gtgcgccgtg attaaagcgg cggactagcg tcgaggtttc aggatgttta
     4561 aagcggggtt tgaacagggt ttcgctcagg tttgcctgtg tcatggatgc agcctccaga
     4621 atacttactg gaaactattg taacccgcct gaagttaaaa agaacaacgc ccggcagtgc
     4681 caggcgttga aaagattagc gaccggagat tggcgggacg aatacgacgc ccatatccca
     4741 cggctgttca atccaggtat cttgcgggat atcaacaaca tagtcatcaa ccagcggacg
     4801 accagccggt tttgcgaaga tggtgacaaa gtgcgctttt ggatacattt cacgaatcgc
     4861 aaccgcagta ccaccggtat ccaccaggtc atcaataacg atgaagcctt cgccatcgcc
     4921 ttctgcgcgt ttcagcactt taagctcgcg ctggttgtcg tgatcgtagc tggaaataca
     4981 aacggtatcg acatgacgaa tacccagttc acgcgccagt aacgcacccg gtacagaccg
     5041 ccacggctta cggcaataat gcctttccat tgttcagaag gcatcagtcg gcttgcgagt
     5101 ttacgtgcat ggatctgcaa catgtcccag gtgacgatgt atttttcgct catgtgaagt
     5161 gtcccagcct gtttatctac ggcttaaaaa gtgttcgagg ggaaaatagg ttgcgcgaga
     5221 ttatagagat ctggcgcact aaaaaccagt atttcacatg agtccgcgtc tttttacgca
     5281 ctgcctctcc ctgacgcggg ataaagtggt attctcaaac atatctcgca agcctgtctt
     5341 gtgtccaagc tttttgcaaa agcctaggcc tccaaaaaag cctcctcact acttctggaa
     5401 tagctcagag gccgaggcgg cctcggcctc tgcataaata aaaaaaatta gtcagccatg
     5461 gggcggagaa tgggcggaac tgggcggagt taggggcggg atgggcggag ttaggggcgg
     5521 gactatggtt gctgactaat tgagatgcat gctttgcata cttctgcctg ctggggagcc
     5581 tggggacttt ccacacctgg ttgctgacta attgagatgc atgctttgca tacttctgcc
     5641 tgctggggag cctggggact ttccacaccc taactgacac acattccaca gctgcattaa
     5701 tgaatcggcc aacgcgcggg gagaggcggt ttgcgtattg ggcgctcttc cgcttcctcg
     5761 ctcactgact cgctgcgctc ggtcgttcgg ctgcggcgag cggtatcagc tcactcaaag
     5821 gcggtaatac ggttatccac agaatcaggg gataacgcag gaaagaacat gtgagcaaaa
     5881 ggccagcaaa aggccaggaa ccgtaaaaag gccgcgttgc tggcgttttt ccataggctc
     5941 cgcccccctg acgagcatca caaaaatcga cgctcaagtc agaggtggcg aaacccgaca
     6001 ggactataaa gataccaggc gtttccccct ggaagctccc tcgtgcgctc tcctgttccg
     6061 accctgccgc ttaccggata cctgtccgcc tttctccctt cgggaagcgt ggcgctttct
     6121 catagctcac gctgtaggta tctcagttcg gtgtaggtcg ttcgctccaa gctgggctgt
     6181 gtgcacgaac cccccgttca gcccgaccgc tgcgccttat ccggtaacta tcgtcttgag
     6241 tccaacccgg taagacacga cttatcgcca ctggcagcag ccactggtaa caggattagc
     6301 agagcgaggt atgtaggcgg tgctacagag ttcttgaagt ggtggcctaa ctacggctac
     6361 actagaagaa cagtatttgg tatctgcgct ctgctgaagc cagttacctt cggaaaaaga
     6421 gttggtagct cttgatccgg caaacaaacc accgctggta gcggtggttt ttttgtttgc
     6481 aagcagcaga ttacgcgcag aaaaaaagga tctcaagaag atcctttgat cttttctacg
     6541 gggtctgacg ctcagtggaa cgaaaactca cgttaaggga ttttggtcat gagattatca
     6601 aaaaggatct tcacctagat ccttttaaat taaaaatgaa gttttaaatc aatctaaagt
     6661 atatatgagt aaacttggtc tgacagttac caatgcttaa tcagtgaggc acctatctca
     6721 gcgatctgtc tatttcgttc atccatagtt gcctgactcc ccgtcgtgta gataactacg
     6781 atacgggagg gcttaccatc tggccccagt gctgcaatga taccgcgaga cccacgctca
     6841 ccggctccag atttatcagc aataaaccag ccagccggaa gggccgagcg cagaagtggt
     6901 cctgcaactt tatccgcctc catccagtct attaattgtt gccgggaagc tagagtaagt
     6961 agttcgccag ttaatagttt gcgcaacgtt gttgccattg ctacaggcat cgtggtgtca
     7021 cgctcgtcgt ttggtatggc ttcattcagc tccggttccc aacgatcaag gcgagttaca
     7081 tgatccccca tgttgtgcaa aaaagcggtt agctccttcg gtcctccgat cgttgtcaga
     7141 agtaagttgg ccgcagtgtt atcactcatg gttatggcag cactgcataa ttctcttact
     7201 gtcatgccat ccgtaagatg cttttctgtg actggtgagt actcaaccaa gtcattctga
     7261 gaatagtgta tgcggcgacc gagttgctct tgcccggcgt caatacggga taataccgcg
     7321 ccacatagca gaactttaaa agtgctcatc attggaaaac gttcttcggg gcgaaaactc
     7381 tcaaggatct taccgctgtt gagatccagt tcgatgtaac ccactcgtgc acccaactga
     7441 tcttcagcat cttttacttt caccagcgtt tctgggtgag caaaaacagg aaggcaaaat
     7501 gccgcaaaaa agggaataag ggcgacacgg aaatgttgaa tactcatact cttccttttt
     7561 caatattatt gaagcattta tcagggttat tgtctcatga gcggatacat atttgaatgt
     7621 atttagaaaa ataaacaaat aggggttccg cgcacatttc cccgaaaagt gccacctgac
     7681 gtctaagaaa ccattattat catgacatta acctataaaa ataggcgtat cacgaggccc
     7741 tttcgtctcg cgcgtttcgg tgatgacggt gaaaacctct gacacatgca gctcccggag
     7801 acggtcacag cttgtctgta agcggatgcc gggagcagac aagcccgtca gggcgcgtca
     7861 gcgggtgttg gcgggtgtcg gggctggctt aactatgcgg catcagagca gattgtactg
     7921 agagtgcacc attcgacgct ctcccttatg cgactcctgc attaggaagc agcccagtag
     7981 taggttgagg ccgttgagca ccgccgccgc aaggaatggt gcatgcaagg agatggcgcc
     8041 caacagtccc ccggccacgg ggcctgccac catacccacg ccgaaacaag cgctcatgag
     8101 cccgaagtgg cgagcccgat cttccccatc ggtgatgtcg gcgatatagg cgccagcaac
     8161 cgcacctgtg gcgccggtga tgccggccac gatgcgtccg gcgtagagga tctggctagc
     8221 gatgaccctg ctgattggtt cgctgaccat ttccgggtgc gggacggcgt taccagaaac
     8281 tcagaaggtt cgtccaacca aaccgactct gacggcagtt tacgagagag atgatagggt
     8341 ctgcttcagt aagccagatg ctacacaatt aggcttgtac atattgtcgt tagaacgcgg
     8401 ctacaattaa tacataacct tatgtatcat acacatacga tttaggtgac actatagaat
     8461 acacggaatt aattctagat gctgctagag attttccaca ctgactaaaa gggtctgagg
     8521 gatctctagt taccagagtc acacaacaga cgggcacaca ctacttgaag cactcaaggc
     8581 aagctttatt gaggcttaag cagtgggttc cctagttagc cagagagctc ccaggctcag
     8641 atctggtcta accagagaga cccagtacaa gcaaaaagca gcataacttc gtataatgta
     8701 tgctatacga agttattccc atggtgaatt gatcccatct tgtcttcgtt gggagtgaat
     8761 tagcccttcc agtcccccct tttcttttaa aaagtggcta agatctacag ctgccttgta
     8821 agtcattggt cttaaaggta ccgagctcga attcccgatg cggggaggcg gcccaaaggg
     8881 agatccgact cgtctgaggg cgaaggcgaa gacgcggaag aggccgcaga gccggcagca
     8941 ggccgcggga aggaaggtcc gctggattga gggccgaagg gacgtagcag aaggacgtcc
     9001 cgcgcagaat ccaggtggca acacaggcga gcagccatgg aaaggacgtc agcttccccg
     9061 acaacaccac ggaattgtca gtgcccaaca gccgagcccc tgtccagcag cgggcaaggc
     9121 aggcggcgat gagttccgcc gtggcaatag ggagggggaa agcgaaagtc ccggaaagga
     9181 gctgacaggt ggtggcaatg ccccaaccag tgggggttgc gtcagcaaac acagtgcaca
     9241 ccacgccacg ttgcctgaca acgggccaca actcctcata aagagacagc aaccaggatt
     9301 tatacaagga ggagaaaatg aaagccatac gggaagcaat agcatgatac aaaggcatta
     9361 aagcagcgta tccacatagc gtaaaaggag caacatagtt aagaatacca gtcaatcttt
     9421 cacaaatttt gtaatccaga ggttgattat cggaattccc tcgaggtcga cggtatcgat
     9481 aagcttgaat ggacagtgtg atcctatcgt ggttcctgcg gccgccgagg cgcga
//
