[The description below was written by a language model from this plasmid's Addgene catalogue record and the feature table of its GenBank file.]
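Description:
pWPT-PDX1 is an HIV-1-based lentiviral transfer vector built on the pWPT backbone for expressing human PDX1, the pancreatic beta-cell homeodomain transcription factor, in mammalian cells. It is propagated in E. coli through a high-copy ColE1/pUC-type origin with ampicillin selection (AmpR), and the record recommends recombination-deficient strains because the repeated LTR sequences can be unstable.

The annotated map appears to be drawn in the reverse orientation relative to the viral genome, so automatic labels such as "3' LTR" and "truncated 5' LTR" should be read with caution. One LTR is full length and the other is shortened, with a loxP site lying next to the shortened copy. This fits the Cre/Lox classification: a loxP in the LTR that is copied during reverse transcription would end up flanking the integrated provirus and permit Cre-mediated excision, although the record does not spell out this mechanism. Between the LTRs lie the Psi packaging signal, the Rev response element for nuclear export of unspliced vector RNA, the cPPT/CTS element that improves transduction, an EF-1-alpha core promoter, and a WPRE that boosts transcript stability and expression. The PDX1 coding sequence itself is not annotated in the feature table; it presumably occupies the unannotated region between the EF-1-alpha promoter and the WPRE. The backbone also carries an SV40 promoter/origin and an SV40 poly(A) region. The recorded sequence length is slightly smaller than the stated backbone size without insert, a discrepancy the record does not explain.

The associated study used ectopic Pdx1 expression to examine its inhibitory effect on glucagon gene transcription. No mammalian selection marker or reporter is annotated.
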