Addgene plasmid #12256: pWPT-PDX1
Depositing lab: Didier Trono. Depositing organization: Swiss Federal Institute of Technology (EPFL). Publication: Ectopic expression of the beta-cell specific transcription factor Pdx1 inhibits glucagon gene transcription. Ritz-Laser B, Gauthier BR, Estreicher A, Mamin A, Brun T, Ris F, Salmon P, Halban PA, Trono D, Philippe J. Diabetologia. 2003 Jun . 46(6):810-21. 10.1007/s00125-003-1115-7 PubMed 12783165.
Backbone
  Vector backbone: pWPT
  Backbone size w/o insert (bp): 9560
  Vector type: Mammalian Expression, Lentiviral, Cre/Lox
Growth in bacteria
  Bacterial resistance: Ampicillin, 100 μg/mL
  Growth temperature: 37°C
  Growth strain: Stbl3
  Growth instructions: Use Stbl3 or HB101 to reduce chance of recombination. Grow at 37C
  Copy number: High Copy
Gene/Insert
  Gene/Insert name: Pdx1
  Species: H. sapiens (human)
  Entrez Gene: PDX1 (a.k.a. GSF, IDX-1, IPF1, IUF1, MODY4, PAGEN1, PDX-1, STF-1)
  Cloning method: Restriction Enzyme; 5′ cloning site See map (not destroyed); 3′ cloning site See map (not destroyed)
  Sequencing primers: 5′ pBluescriptKS primer
Resource information
  A portion of this plasmid was derived from a plasmid made by: Human PDX1 cDNA was provided by V. Schwitzgebel.
Terms and licenses: Academic/Nonprofit Terms; Industry Terms: Not Available to Industry
Depositor comments: Please visit the Trono lab http://tronolab.epfl.ch for cloning strategies, protocols, publications, and more.
How to cite: pWPT-PDX1 was a gift from Didier Trono (Addgene plasmid # 12256 ; http://n2t.net/addgene:12256 ; RRID:Addgene_12256)
