>Addgene plasmid #12256 | pWPT-PDX1 | addgene partial sequence | sequence record 18808 | 12256 with pBS-KS
CTATCGTGGGTTCCTGCGGCCGCCGAGGCGCGACGCTGGAGGGCTGTGGCGACGCGCTAAGGCCAGGCGG
CAGGCGGCCCTCTCGGGCGGCAACGGGGGCAGCGGGCGGCACAGCACCTCCGGGGGGCGGCGGCGGCGGC
AGCGCCAGAAGCTCCTCGCCGGAGGTCACGGCGCAGTCCTGCTCAGGCTCCGCGACCCCGCCACCCCCGA
CAGCTGTCCCGCCGCCGCGCTTCTTGTCCTCCTCCTTTTTCCACTTCATGCGGCGGTTTTGGAACCAGAT
CTTGATGTGTCTCTCGGTCAAGTTCAACATGACAGCCAGCTCCACCCGGCGCGGCCGTGAGATGTACTTG
TTGAATAGGAACTCCTTCTCCAGCTCTAGCAGCTGTGCGCGCGTGTAGGCCGTGCGCGTCCGCTTGTTCT
CCTCCGGCTCCGCAGCGTAGGCGCCGCCTGCCCACTGGCCTTTCCACGCGTGAGCTTTGGTAGACTTCAT
CCATGGGAAAGGCAGCTGGA
